Addgene plasmid #53170: pGEX4T3-HA-ERK2 K54R
Purpose: Expresses GST-HA tagged human ERK2 K54R from bacterial expression vector
Depositing lab: Christopher Counter. Depositing organization: Duke University. Publication: Copper is required for oncogenic BRAF signalling and tumorigenesis. Brady DC, Crowe MS, Turski ML, Hobbs GA, Yao X, Chaikuad A, Knapp S, Xiao K, Campbell SL, Thiele DJ, Counter CM. Nature. 2014 Apr 9. doi: 10.1038/nature13180. PubMed 24717435.
Backbone
  Vector backbone: pGEX4T3
  Backbone manufacturer: GE Healthcare
  Backbone size w/o insert (bp): 4968
  Vector type: Bacterial Expression
Growth in bacteria
  Bacterial resistance: Ampicillin, 100 μg/mL
  Growth temperature: 37°C
  Growth strain: XL10 Gold
  Copy number: High Copy
Gene/Insert
  Gene/Insert name: ERK2 (alt names: Extracellular signal regulated kinase 2; MAPK1; Mitogen activated protein kinase 2)
  Species: H. sapiens (human), A. thaliana (mustard weed)
  Insert size (bp): 1082
  Mutation: K54R
  GenBank ID: NM_138957.2
  Entrez Gene: MAPK1 (a.k.a. ERK, ERK-2, ERK2, ERT1, MAPK2, NS13, P42MAPK, PRKM1, PRKM2, p38, p40, p41, p41mapk, p42-MAPK)
  Tag / fusion protein: GST (N terminal on backbone); HA (N terminal on insert)
  Cloning method: Restriction Enzyme; 5′ cloning site XhoI (destroyed during cloning); 3′ cloning site SalI (not destroyed)
  Sequencing primers: 5′ GGGCTGGCAAGCCACGTTTGGTG; 3′ CCGGGAGCTGCATGTGTCAGAGG
Resource information
  A portion of this plasmid was derived from a plasmid made by: Addgene Plasmid 23498: pDONR223-MAPK1
Terms and licenses: Academic/Nonprofit Terms; Industry Terms: Not Available to Industry
How to cite: pGEX4T3-HA-ERK2 K54R was a gift from Christopher Counter (Addgene plasmid # 53170 ; http://n2t.net/addgene:53170 ; RRID:Addgene_53170)
