[The description below was written by a language model from this plasmid's Addgene catalogue record.]
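Description:
pGEX4T3-HA-ERK2 K54R is a bacterial expression plasmid built on the commercial pGEX4T3 backbone (about 5 kb without insert) for producing recombinant human ERK2 (MAPK1) as a GST fusion protein in E. coli. It is maintained as a high-copy plasmid under ampicillin selection. The record does not list the promoter or origin. pGEX-series vectors generally drive the GST fusion from an IPTG-inducible tac promoter with a vector-borne lacI repressor, and the 4T family carries a thrombin cleavage site between GST and the cloned protein. No feature table is provided to confirm these elements for this clone.

The roughly 1.1 kb insert encodes ERK2 with an N-terminal HA epitope tag, placed in frame downstream of the backbone's GST, so the product reads GST-HA-ERK2. GST allows affinity purification on glutathione resin, and HA allows immunodetection. The insert was introduced by restriction cloning, with the 5′ XhoI junction destroyed and the 3′ SalI site retained. Part of the plasmid was derived from a MAPK1 entry clone. The coding sequence carries the K54R substitution. This changes the conserved ATP-binding lysine of the kinase domain and is commonly used to render ERK2 catalytically inactive, although the record itself does not state the functional consequence. The species field lists A. thaliana alongside human, which appears to be a catalogue artefact, since the stated purpose and gene references describe human ERK2.

Purified protein of this kind is typically used as a substrate for upstream MEK kinases in in vitro kinase assays, because it does not autophosphorylate. This fits the associated study of copper in oncogenic BRAF signalling.
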