>Addgene plasmid #53170 | pGEX4T3-HA-ERK2 K54R | addgene partial sequence | sequence record 89417 | pGEX5 5'-GGGCTGGCAAGCCACGTTTGGTG-3'
CCATCCTCCAAAATCGGATCTGGTTCCGCGTGGATCCCCGAATTCCCGGGTCGACGATATCGCCGCCACC
ATGTACCCATACGATGTTCCAGATTACGCTGCGGCGGCGGCGGCGGCGGGCGCGGGCCCGGAGATGGTCC
GCGGGCAGGTGTTCGACGTGGGGCCGCGCTACACCAACCTCTCGTACATCGGCGAGGGCGCCTACGGCAT
GGTGTGCTCTGCTTATGATAATGTCAACAAAGTTCGAGTAGCTATCAGGAAAATCAGCCCCTTTGAGCAC
CAGACCTACTGCCAGAGAACCCTGAGGGAGATAAAAATCTTACTGCGCTTCAGACATGAGAACATCATTG
GAATCAATGACATTATTCGAGCACCAACCATCGAGCAAATGAAAGATGTATATATAGTACAGGACCTCAT
GGAAACAGATCTTTACAAGCTCTTGAAGACACAACACCTCAGCAATGACCATATCTGCTATTTTCTCTAC
CAGATCCTCAGAGGGTTAAAATATATCCATTCAGCTAACGTTCTGCACCGTGACCTCAAGCCTTCCAACC
TGCTGCTCAACACCACCTGTGATCTCAAGATCTGTGACTTTGGCCTGGCCCGTGTTGCAGATCCAGACCA
TGATCACACAGGGTTCCTGACAGAATATGTGGCCACACGTTGGTACAGGGCTCCAGAAATTATGTTGAAT
TCCAAGGGCTACACCAAGTCCATTGATATTTGGTCTGTAGGCTGCATTCTGGCAGAAATGCTTTCTAACA
GGCCCATCTTTCCAGGGAAGCATTATCTTGACCAGCTGAACCACATTTTGGGTATTCTTGGATCCCCATC
ACAAGAAGACCTGAATTGTATAATAAATTTAAAAGCTAGGAACTATTTGCTTTCTCTTCCACACAAAAAT
AAGGTGCCATGGAACAGGCTGTTCCCAAATGCTGACTCCAAAGCTCTGGACTTATTGGACAAAATGTTGA
CATTCAACCCACACAAGAGGATTG
