>Addgene plasmid #53170 | pGEX4T3-HA-ERK2 K54R | addgene partial sequence | sequence record 89426 | pGEX3 5'-CCGGGAGCTGCATGTGTCAGAGG-3'
CACCGAAACGCGCGAGGCAGATCGTCAGTCAGTCACGATGCGGCCGCTCGAGTCGACTTAAGATCTGTAT
CCTGGCTGGAATCTAGCAGTCTCTTCAAAAATTAGTTCTTTGAGCTTTTCCTTAGGCAAGTCATCCAATT
CCATGTCGAACTTGAATGGTGCTTCGGCGATGGGCTCGTCACTCGGGTCGTAATACTGCTCCAGATATGG
GTGGGCCAGAGCCTGTTCTACTTCAATCCTCTTGTGTGGGTTGAATGTCAACATTTTGTCCAATAAGTCC
AGAGCTTTGGAGTCAGCATTTGGGAACAGCCTGTTCCATGGCACCTTATTTTTGTGTGGAAGAGAAAGCA
AATAGTTCCTAGCTTTTAAATTTATTATACAATTCAGGTCTTCTTGTGATGGGGATCCAAGAATACCCAA
AATGTGGTTCAGCTGGTCAAGATAATGCTTCCCTGGAAAGATGGGCCTGTTAGAAAGCATTTCTGCCAGA
ATGCAGCCTACAGACCAAATATCAATGGACTTGGTGTAGCCCTTGGAATTCAACATAATTTCTGGAGCCC
TGTACCAACGTGTGGCCACATATTCTGTCAGGAACCCTGTGTGATCATGGTCTGGATCTGCAACACGGGC
CAGGCCAAAGTCACAGATCTTGAGATCACAGGTGGTGTTGAGCAGCAGGTTGGAAGGCTTGAGGTCACGG
TGCAGAACGTTAGCTGAATGGATATATTTTAACCCTCTGAGGATCTGGTAGAGAAAATAGCAGATATGGT
CATTGCTGAGGTGTTGTGTCTTCAAGAGCTTGTAAAGATCTGTTTCCATGAGGTCCTGTACTATATATAC
ATCTTTCATTTGCTCGATGGTTGGTGCTCGAATAATGTCATTGATTCC
